>Addgene plasmid #230856 | pGH911 | addgene full sequence | sequence record 458361 | Addgene NGS Result
GTCGACGGATCGGGAGATCTCCCGATCCCCTATGGTGCACTCTCAGTACAATCTGCTCTGATGCCGCATA
GTTAAGCCAGTATCTGCTCCCTGCTTGTGTGTTGGAGGTCGCTGAGTAGTGCGCGAGCAAAATTTAAGCT
ACAACAAGGCAAGGCTTGACCGACAATTGCATGAAGAATCTGCTTAGGGTTAGGCGTTTTGCGCTGCTTC
GCGATGTACGGGCCAGATATACGCGTTGACATTGATTATTGACTAGTTATTAATAGTAATCAATTACGGG
GTCATTAGTTCATAGCCCATATATGGAGTTCCGCGTTACATAACTTACGGTAAATGGCCCGCCTGGCTGA
CCGCCCAACGACCCCCGCCCATTGACGTCAATAATGACGTATGTTCCCATAGTAACGCCAATAGGGACTT
TCCATTGACGTCAATGGGTGGAGTATTTACGGTAAACTGCCCACTTGGCAGTACATCAAGTGTATCATAT
GCCAAGTACGCCCCCTATTGACGTCAATGACGGTAAATGGCCCGCCTGGCATTATGCCCAGTACATGACC
TTATGGGACTTTCCTACTTGGCAGTACATCTACGTATTAGTCATCGCTATTACCATGGTGATGCGGTTTT
GGCAGTACATCAATGGGCGTGGATAGCGGTTTGACTCACGGGGATTTCCAAGTCTCCACCCCATTGACGT
CAATGGGAGTTTGTTTTGGCACCAAAATCAACGGGACTTTCCAAAATGTCGTAACAACTCCGCCCCATTG
ACGCAAATGGGCGGTAGGCGTGTACGGTGGGAGGTCTATATAAGCAGCGCGTTTTGCCTGTACTGGGTCT
CTCTGGTTAGACCAGATCTGAGCCTGGGAGCTCTCTGGCTAACTAGGGAACCCACTGCTTAAGCCTCAAT
AAAGCTTGCCTTGAGTGCTTCAAGTAGTGTGTGCCCGTCTGTTGTGTGACTCTGGTAACTAGAGATCCCT
CAGACCCTTTTAGTCAGTGTGGAAAATCTCTAGCAGTGGCGCCCGAACAGGGACTTGAAAGCGAAAGGGA
AACCAGAGGAGCTCTCTCGACGCAGGACTCGGCTTGCTGAAGCGCGCACGGCAAGAGGCGAGGGGCGGCG
ACTGGTGAGTACGCCAAAAATTTTGACTAGCGGAGGCTAGAAGGAGAGAGATGGGTGCGAGAGCGTCAGT
ATTAAGCGGGGGAGAATTAGATCGCGATGGGAAAAAATTCGGTTAAGGCCAGGGGGAAAGAAAAAATATA
AATTAAAACATATAGTATGGGCAAGCAGGGAGCTAGAACGATTCGCAGTTAATCCTGGCCTGTTAGAAAC
ATCAGAAGGCTGTAGACAAATACTGGGACAGCTACAACCATCCCTTCAGACAGGATCAGAAGAACTTAGA
TCATTATATAATACAGTAGCAACCCTCTATTGTGTGCATCAAAGGATAGAGATAAAAGACACCAAGGAAG
CTTTAGACAAGATAGAGGAAGAGCAAAACAAAAGTAAGACCACCGCACAGCAAGCGGCCGCTGATCTTCA
GACCTGGAGGAGGAGATATGAGGGACAATTGGAGAAGTGAATTATATAAATATAAAGTAGTAAAAATTGA
ACCATTAGGAGTAGCACCCACCAAGGCAAAGAGAAGAGTGGTGCAGAGAGAAAAAAGAGCAGTGGGAATA
GGAGCTTTGTTCCTTGGGTTCTTGGGAGCAGCAGGAAGCACTATGGGCGCAGCGTCAATGACGCTGACGG
TACAGGCCAGACAATTATTGTCTGGTATAGTGCAGCAGCAGAACAATTTGCTGAGGGCTATTGAGGCGCA
ACAGCATCTGTTGCAACTCACAGTCTGGGGCATCAAGCAGCTCCAGGCAAGAATCCTGGCTGTGGAAAGA
TACCTAAAGGATCAACAGCTCCTGGGGATTTGGGGTTGCTCTGGAAAACTCATTTGCACCACTGCTGTGC
CTTGGAATGCTAGTTGGAGTAATAAATCTCTGGAACAGATTTGGAATCACACGACCTGGATGGAGTGGGA
CAGAGAAATTAACAATTACACAAGCTTAATACACTCCTTAATTGAAGAATCGCAAAACCAGCAAGAAAAG
AATGAACAAGAATTATTGGAATTAGATAAATGGGCAAGTTTGTGGAATTGGTTTAACATAACAAATTGGC
TGTGGTATATAAAATTATTCATAATGATAGTAGGAGGCTTGGTAGGTTTAAGAATAGTTTTTGCTGTACT
TTCTATAGTGAATAGAGTTAGGCAGGGATATTCACCATTATCGTTTCAGACCCACCTCCCAACCCCGAGG
GGACCCGACAGGCCCGAAGGAATAGAAGAAGAAGGTGGAGAGAGAGACAGAGACAGATCCATTCGATTAG
TGAACGGATCGGCACTGCGTGCGCCAATTCTGCAGACAAATGGCAGTATTCATCCACAATTTTAAAAGAA
AAGGGGGGATTGGGGGGTACAGTGCAGGGGAAAGAATAGTAGACATAATAGCAACAGACATACAAACTAA
AGAATTACAAAAACAAATTACAAAAATTCAAAATTTTCGGGTTTATTACAGGGACAGCAGAGATCCAGTT
TGGTTAATTAGCTAGCTGCAAAGATGGATAAAGTTTTAAACAGAGAGGAATCTTTGCAGCTAATGGACCT
TCTAGGTCTTGAAAGGAGTGGGAATTGGCTCCGGTGCCCGTCAGTGGGCAGAGCGCACATCGCCCACAGT
CCCCGAGAAGTTGGGGGGAGGGGTCGGCAATTGAACCGGTGCCTAGAGAAGGTGGCGCGGGGTAAACTGG
GAAAGTGATGTCGTGTACTGGCTCCGCCTTTTTCCCGAGGGTGGGGGAGAACCGTATATAAGTGCAGTAG
TCGCCGTGAACGTTCTTTTTCGCAACGGGTTTGCCGCCAGAACACAGGTAAGTGCCGTGTGTGGTTCCCG
CGGGCCTGGCCTCTTTACGGGTTATGGCCCTTGCGTGCCTTGAATTACTTCCACCTGGCTGCAGTACGTG
ATTCTTGATCCCGAGCTTCGGGTTGGAAGTGGGTGGGAGAGTTCGAGGCCTTGCGCTTAAGGAGCCCCTT
CGCCTCGTGCTTGAGTTGAGGCCTGGCCTGGGCGCTGGGGCCGCCGCGTGCGAATCTGGTGGCACCTTCG
CGCCTGTCTCGCTGCTTTCGATAAGTCTCTAGCCATTTAAAATTTTTGATGACCTGCTGCGACGCTTTTT
TTCTGGCAAGATAGTCTTGTAAATGCGGGCCAAGATCTGCACACTGGTATTTCGGTTTTTGGGGCCGCGG
GCGGCGACGGGGCCCGTGCGTCCCAGCGCACATGTTCGGCGAGGCGGGGCCTGCGAGCGCGGCCACCGAG
AATCGGACGGGGGTAGTCTCAAGCTGGCCGGCCTGCTCTGGTGCCTGGCCTCGCGCCGCCGTGTATCGCC
CCGCCCTGGGCGGCAAGGCTGGCCCGGTCGGCACCAGTTGCGTGAGCGGAAAGATGGCCGCTTCCCGGCC
CTGCTGCAGGGAGCTCAAAATGGAGGACGCGGCGCTCGGGAGAGCGGGCGGGTGAGTCACCCACACAAAG
GAAAAGGGCCTTTCCGTCCTCAGCCGTCGCTTCATGTGACTCCACGGAGTACCGGGCGCCGTCCAGGCAC
CTCGATTAGTTCTCGAGCTTTTGGAGTACGTCGTCTTTAGGTTGGGGGGAGGGGTTTTATGCGATGGAGT
TTCCCCACACTGAGTGGGTGGAGACTGAAGTTAGGCCAGCTTGGCACTTGATGTAATTCTCCTTGGAATT
TGCCCTTTTTGAGTTTGGATCTTGGTTCATTCTCAAGCCTCAGACAGTGGTTCAAAGTTTTTTTCTTCCA
TTTCAGGTGTCGTGACGTACGGCCACCATGAGCTCAGAGACTGGCCCAGTGGCTGTGGACCCCACATTGA
GACGGCGGATCGAGCCCCATGAGTTTGAGGTATTCTTCGATCCGAGAGAGCTCCGCAAGGAGACCTGCCT
GCTTTACGAAATTAATTGGGGGGGCCGGCACTCCATTTGGCGACATACATCACAGAACACTAACAAGCAC
GTCGAAGTCAACTTCATCGAGAAGTTCACGACAGAAAGATATTTCTGTCCGAACACAAGGTGCAGCATTA
CCTGGTTTCTCAGCTGGAGCCCATGCGGCGAATGTAGTAGGGCCATCACTGAATTCCTGTCAAGGTATCC
CCACGTCACTCTGTTTATTTACATCGCAAGGCTGTACCACCACGCTGACCCCCGCAATCGACAAGGCCTG
CGGGATTTGATCTCTTCAGGTGTGACTATCCAAATTATGACTGAGCAGGAGTCAGGATACTGCTGGAGAA
ACTTTGTGAATTATAGCCCGAGTAATGAAGCCCACTGGCCTAGGTATCCCCATCTGTGGGTACGACTGTA
CGTTCTTGAACTGTACTGCATCATACTGGGCCTGCCTCCTTGTCTCAACATTCTGAGAAGGAAGCAGCCA
CAGCTGACATTCTTTACCATCGCTCTTCAGTCTTGTCATTACCAGCGACTGCCCCCACACATTCTCTGGG
CCACCGGGTTGAAAAGCGGCAGCGAGACTCCCGGGACCTCAGAGTCCGCCACACCCGAAAGTGACAAGAA
GTACAGCATCGGCCTGGCCATCGGCACCAACTCTGTGGGCTGGGCCGTGATCACCGACGAGTACAAGGTG
CCCAGCAAGAAATTCAAGGTGCTGGGCAACACCGACCGGCACAGCATCAAGAAGAACCTGATCGGAGCCC
TGCTGTTCGACAGCGGCGAAACAGCCGAGGCCACCCGGCTGAAGAGAACCGCCAGAAGAAGATACACCAG
ACGGAAGAACCGGATCTGCTATCTGCAAGAGATCTTCAGCAACGAGATGGCCAAGGTGGACGACAGCTTC
TTCCACAGACTGGAAGAGTCCTTCCTGGTGGAAGAGGATAAGAAGCACGAGCGGCACCCCATCTTCGGCA
ACATCGTGGACGAGGTGGCCTACCACGAGAAGTACCCCACCATCTACCACCTGAGAAAGAAACTGGTGGA
CAGCACCGACAAGGCCGACCTGCGGCTGATCTATCTGGCCCTGGCCCACATGATCAAGTTCCGGGGCCAC
TTCCTGATCGAGGGCGACCTGAACCCCGACAACAGCGACGTGGACAAGCTGTTCATCCAGCTGGTGCAGA
CCTACAACCAGCTGTTCGAGGAAAACCCCATCAACGCCAGCGGCGTGGACGCCAAGGCCATCCTGTCTGC
CAGACTGAGCAAGAGCAGACGGCTGGAAAATCTGATCGCCCAGCTGCCCGGCGAGAAGAAGAATGGCCTG
TTCGGCAACCTGATTGCCCTGAGCCTGGGCCTGACCCCCAACTTCAAGAGCAACTTCGACCTGGCCGAGG
ATGCCAAACTGCAGCTGAGCAAGGACACCTACGACGACGACCTGGACAACCTGCTGGCCCAGATCGGCGA
CCAGTACGCCGACCTGTTTCTGGCCGCCAAGAACCTGTCCGACGCCATCCTGCTGAGCGACATCCTGAGA
GTGAACACCGAGATCACCAAGGCCCCCCTGAGCGCCTCTATGATCAAGAGATACGACGAGCACCACCAGG
ACCTGACCCTGCTGAAAGCTCTCGTGCGGCAGCAGCTGCCTGAGAAGTACAAAGAGATTTTCTTCGACCA
GAGCAAGAACGGCTACGCCGGCTACATTGACGGCGGAGCCAGCCAGGAAGAGTTCTACAAGTTCATCAAG
CCCATCCTGGAAAAGATGGACGGCACCGAGGAACTGCTCGTGAAGCTGAACAGAGAGGACCTGCTGCGGA
AGCAGCGGACCTTCGACAACGGCAGCATCCCCCACCAGATCCACCTGGGAGAGCTGCACGCCATTCTGCG
GCGGCAGGAAGATTTTTACCCATTCCTGAAGGACAACCGGGAAAAGATCGAGAAGATCCTGACCTTCCGC
ATCCCCTACTACGTGGGCCCTCTGGCCAGGGGAAACAGCAGATTCGCCTGGATGACCAGAAAGAGCGAGG
AAACCATCACCCCCTGGAACTTCGAGGAAGTGGTGGACAAGGGCGCTTCCGCCCAGAGCTTCATCGAGCG
GATGACCAACTTCGATAAGAACCTGCCCAACGAGAAGGTGCTGCCCAAGCACAGCCTGCTGTACGAGTAC
TTCACCGTGTATAACGAGCTGACCAAAGTGAAATACGTGACCGAGGGAATGAGAAAGCCCGCCTTCCTGA
GCGGCGAGCAGAAAAAGGCCATCGTGGACCTGCTGTTCAAGACCAACCGGAAAGTGACCGTGAAGCAGCT
GAAAGAGGACTACTTCAAGAAAATCGAGTGCTTCGACTCCGTGGAAATCTCCGGCGTGGAAGATCGGTTC
AACGCCTCCCTGGGCACATACCACGATCTGCTGAAAATTATCAAGGACAAGGACTTCCTGGACAATGAGG
AAAACGAGGACATTCTGGAAGATATCGTGCTGACCCTGACACTGTTTGAGGACAGAGAGATGATCGAGGA
ACGGCTGAAAACCTATGCCCACCTGTTCGACGACAAAGTGATGAAGCAGCTGAAGCGGCGGAGATACACC
GGCTGGGGCAGGCTGAGCCGGAAGCTGATCAACGGCATCCGGGACAAGCAGTCCGGCAAGACAATCCTGG
ATTTCCTGAAGTCCGACGGCTTCGCCAACAGAAACTTCATGCAGCTGATCCACGACGACAGCCTGACCTT
TAAAGAGGACATCCAGAAAGCCCAGGTGTCCGGCCAGGGCGATAGCCTGCACGAGCACATTGCCAATCTG
GCCGGCAGCCCCGCCATTAAGAAGGGCATCCTGCAGACAGTGAAGGTGGTGGACGAGCTCGTGAAAGTGA
TGGGCCGGCACAAGCCCGAGAACATCGTGATCGAAATGGCCAGAGAGAACCAGACCACCCAGAAGGGACA
GAAGAACAGCCGCGAGAGAATGAAGCGGATCGAAGAGGGCATCAAAGAGCTGGGCAGCCAGATCCTGAAA
GAACACCCCGTGGAAAACACCCAGCTGCAGAACGAGAAGCTGTACCTGTACTACCTGCAGAATGGGCGGG
ATATGTACGTGGACCAGGAACTGGACATCAACCGGCTGTCCGACTACGATGTGGACCACATCGTGCCTCA
GAGCTTTCTGAAGGACGACTCCATCGACAACAAGGTGCTGACCAGAAGCGACAAGAACCGGGGCAAGAGC
GACAACGTGCCCTCCGAAGAGGTCGTGAAGAAGATGAAGAACTACTGGCGGCAGCTGCTGAACGCCAAGC
TGATTACCCAGAGAAAGTTCGACAATCTGACCAAGGCCGAGAGAGGCGGCCTGAGCGAACTGGATAAGGC
CGGCTTCATCAAGAGACAGCTGGTGGAAACCCGGCAGATCACAAAGCACGTGGCACAGATCCTGGACTCC
CGGATGAACACTAAGTACGACGAGAATGACAAGCTGATCCGGGAAGTGAAAGTGATCACCCTGAAGTCCA
AGCTGGTGTCCGATTTCCGGAAGGATTTCCAGTTTTACAAAGTGCGCGAGATCAACAACTACCACCACGC
CCACGACGCCTACCTGAACGCCGTCGTGGGAACCGCCCTGATCAAAAAGTACCCTAAGCTGGAAAGCGAG
TTCGTGTACGGCGACTACAAGGTGTACGACGTGCGGAAGATGATCGCCAAGAGCGAGCAGGAAATCGGCA
AGGCTACCGCCAAGTACTTCTTCTACAGCAACATCATGAACTTTTTCAAGACCGAGATTACCCTGGCCAA
CGGCGAGATCCGGAAGCGGCCTCTGATCGAGACAAACGGCGAAACCGGGGAGATCGTGTGGGATAAGGGC
CGGGATTTTGCCACCGTGCGGAAAGTGCTGAGCATGCCCCAAGTGAATATCGTGAAAAAGACCGAGGTGC
AGACAGGCGGCTTCAGCAAAGAGTCTATCCTGCCCAAGAGGAACAGCGATAAGCTGATCGCCAGAAAGAA
GGACTGGGACCCTAAGAAGTACGGCGGCTTCGACAGCCCCACCGTGGCCTATTCTGTGCTGGTGGTGGCC
AAAGTGGAAAAGGGCAAGTCCAAGAAACTGAAGAGTGTGAAAGAGCTGCTGGGGATCACCATCATGGAAA
GAAGCAGCTTCGAGAAGAATCCCATCGACTTTCTGGAAGCCAAGGGCTACAAAGAAGTGAAAAAGGACCT
GATCATCAAGCTGCCTAAGTACTCCCTGTTCGAGCTGGAAAACGGCCGGAAGAGAATGCTGGCCTCTGCC
GGCGAACTGCAGAAGGGAAACGAACTGGCCCTGCCCTCCAAATATGTGAACTTCCTGTACCTGGCCAGCC
ACTATGAGAAGCTGAAGGGCTCCCCCGAGGATAATGAGCAGAAACAGCTGTTTGTGGAACAGCACAAGCA
CTACCTGGACGAGATCATCGAGCAGATCAGCGAGTTCTCCAAGAGAGTGATCCTGGCCGACGCTAATCTG
GACAAAGTGCTGTCCGCCTACAACAAGCACCGGGATAAGCCCATCAGAGAGCAGGCCGAGAATATCATCC
ACCTGTTTACCCTGACCAATCTGGGAGCCCCTGCCGCCTTCAAGTACTTTGACACCACCATCGACCGGAA
GAGGTACACCAGCACCAAAGAGGTGCTGGACGCCACCCTGATCCACCAGAGCATCACCGGCCTGTACGAG
ACACGGATCGACCTGTCTCAGCTGGGAGGCGACAGCGGTGGTTCTACTAATCTGTCAGATATTATTGAAA
AGGAGACCGGTAAGCAACTGGTTATCCAGGAATCCATCCTCATGCTCCCAGAGGAGGTGGAAGAAGTCAT
TGGGAACAAGCCGGAAAGCGATATACTCGTGCACACCGCCTACGACGAGAGCACCGACGAGAATGTCATG
CTTCTGACTAGCGACGCCCCTGAATACAAGCCTTGGGCTCTGGTCATACAGGATAGCAACGGTGAGAACA
AGATTAAGATGCTCTCTGGTGGTTCTCCCAAGAAGAAGAGGAAAGTCGGATCCGAGGGCAGAGGAAGTCT
GCTAACATGCGGTGACGTCGAGGAGAATCCTGGCCCAATGGCCAAGCCTTTGTCTCAAGAAGAATCCACC
CTCATTGAAAGAGCAACGGCTACAATCAACAGCATCCCCATCTCTGAAGACTACAGCGTCGCCAGCGCAG
CTCTCTCTAGCGACGGCCGCATCTTCACTGGTGTCAATGTATATCATTTTACTGGGGGACCTTGTGCAGA
ACTCGTGGTGCTGGGCACTGCTGCTGCTGCGGCAGCTGGCAACCTGACTTGTATCGTCGCGATCGGAAAT
GAGAACAGGGGCATCTTGAGCCCCTGCGGACGGTGCCGACAGGTGCTTCTCGATCTGCATCCTGGGATCA
AAGCCATAGTGAAGGACAGTGATGGACAGCCGACGGCAGTTGGGATTCGTGAATTGCTGCCCTCTGGTTA
TGTGTGGGAGGGCTAAGAATTCGATATCAAGCTTATCGGTAATCAACCTCTGGATTACAAAATTTGTGAA
AGATTGACTGGTATTCTTAACTATGTTGCTCCTTTTACGCTATGTGGATACGCTGCTTTAATGCCTTTGT
ATCATGCTATTGCTTCCCGTATGGCTTTCATTTTCTCCTCCTTGTATAAATCCTGGTTGCTGTCTCTTTA
TGAGGAGTTGTGGCCCGTTGTCAGGCAACGTGGCGTGGTGTGCACTGTGTTTGCTGACGCAACCCCCACT
GGTTGGGGCATTGCCACCACCTGTCAGCTCCTTTCCGGGACTTTCGCTTTCCCCCTCCCTATTGCCACGG
CGGAACTCATCGCCGCCTGCCTTGCCCGCTGCTGGACAGGGGCTCGGCTGTTGGGCACTGACAATTCCGT
GGTGTTGTCGGGGAAATCATCGTCCTTTCCTTGGCTGCTCGCCTGTGTTGCCACCTGGATTCTGCGCGGG
ACGTCCTTCTGCTACGTCCCTTCGGCCCTCAATCCAGCGGACCTTCCTTCCCGCGGCCTGCTGCCGGCTC
TGCGGCCTCTTCCGCGTCTTCGCCTTCGCCCTCAGACGAGTCGGATCTCCCTTTGGGCCGCCTCCCCGCA
TCGATACCGTCGACCTCGAGACCTAGAAAAACATGGAGCAATCACAAGTAGCAATACAGCAGCTACCAAT
GCTGATTGTGCCTGGCTAGAAGCACAAGAGGAGGAGGAGGTGGGTTTTCCAGTCACACCTCAGGTACCTT
TAAGACCAATGACTTACAAGGCAGCTGTAGATCTTAGCCACTTTTTAAAAGAAAAGGGGGGACTGGAAGG
GCTAATTCACTCCCAACGAAGACAAGATATCCTTGATCTGTGGATCTACCACACACAAGGCTACTTCCCT
GATTGGCAGAACTACACACCAGGGCCAGGGATCAGATATCCACTGACCTTTGGATGGTGCTACAAGCTAG
TACCAGTTGAGCAAGAGAAGGTAGAAGAAGCCAATGAAGGAGAGAACACCCGCTTGTTACACCCTGTGAG
CCTGCATGGGATGGATGACCCGGAGAGAGAAGTATTAGAGTGGAGGTTTGACAGCCGCCTAGCATTTCAT
CACATGGCCCGAGAGCTGCATCCGGACTGTACTGGGTCTCTCTGGTTAGACCAGATCTGAGCCTGGGAGC
TCTCTGGCTAACTAGGGAACCCACTGCTTAAGCCTCAATAAAGCTTGCCTTGAGTGCTTCAAGTAGTGTG
TGCCCGTCTGTTGTGTGACTCTGGTAACTAGAGATCCCTCAGACCCTTTTAGTCAGTGTGGAAAATCTCT
AGCAGGGCCCGTTTAAACCCGCTGATCAGCCTCGACTGTGCCTTCTAGTTGCCAGCCATCTGTTGTTTGC
CCCTCCCCCGTGCCTTCCTTGACCCTGGAAGGTGCCACTCCCACTGTCCTTTCCTAATAAAATGAGGAAA
TTGCATCGCATTGTCTGAGTAGGTGTCATTCTATTCTGGGGGGTGGGGTGGGGCAGGACAGCAAGGGGGA
GGATTGGGAAGACAATAGCAGGCATGCTGGGGATGCGGTGGGCTCTATGGCTTCTGAGGCGGAAAGAACC
AGCTGGGGCTCTAGGGGGTATCCCC
[124 nt withheld, positions 11086-11209]
C
[91 nt withheld, positions 11211-11301]
A
[49 nt withheld, positions 11303-11351]
CCTTTGACGTTGGAGTCCACGTTCTTT
[37 nt withheld, positions 11379-11415]
ACCCTATCTCGGTCTATTCTTTTGATTTATAAGGGATTTTGCCGATTTCGGCCTATTGGTTAAAAAATGA
GCTGATTTAACAAAAATTTAACGCGAATTAATTCTGTGGAATGTGTGTCAGTTAGGGTGTGGAAAGTCCC
CAGGCTCCCCAGCAGGCAGAAGTATGCAAAGCATGCATCTCAATTAGTCAGCAACCAGGTGTGGAAAGTC
CCCAGGCTCCCCAGCAGGCAGAAGTATGCAAAGCATGCATCTCAATTAGTCAGCAACCATAGTCCCGCCC
CTAACTCCGCCCATCCCGCCCCTAACTCCGCCCAGTTCCGCCCATTCTCCGCCCCATGGCTGACTAATTT
TTTTTATTTATGCAGAGGCCGAGGCCGCCTCTGCCTCTGAGCTATTCCAGAAGTAGTGAGGAGGCTTTTT
TGGAGGCCTAGGCTTTTGCAAAAAGCTCCCGGGAGCTTGTATATCCATTTTCGGATCTGATCAGCACGTG
TTGACAATTAATCATCGGCATAGTATATCGGCATAGTATAATACGACAAGGTGAGGAACTAAACCATGGC
CAAGTTGACCAGTGCCGTTCCGGTGCTCACCGCGCGCGACGTCGCCGGAGCGGTCGAGTTCTGGACCGAC
CGGCTCGGGTTCTCCCGGGACTTCGTGGAGGACGACTTCGCCGGTGTGGTCCGGGACGACGTGACCCTGT
TCATCAGCGCGGTCCAGGACCAGGTGGTGCCGGACAACACCCTGGCCTGGGTGTGGGTGCGCGGCCTGGA
CGAGCTGTACGCCGAGTGGTCGGAGGTCGTGTCCACGAACTTCCGGGACGCCTCCGGGCCGGCCATGACC
GAGATCGGCGAGCAGCCGTGGGGGCGGGAGTTCGCCCTGCGCGACCCGGCCGGCAACTGCGTGCACTTCG
TGGCCGAGGAGCAGGACTGACACGTGCTACGAGATTTCGATTCCACCGCCGCCTTCTATGAAAGGTTGGG
CTTCGGAATCGTTTTCCGGGACGCCGGCTGGATGATCCTCCAGCGCGGGGATCTCATGCTGGAGTTCTTC
GCCCACCCCAACTTGTTTATTGCAGCTTATAATGGTTACAAATAAAGCAATAGCATCACAAATTTCACAA
ATAAAGCATTTTTTTCACTGCATTCTAGTTGTGGTTTGTCCAAACTCATCAATGTATCTTATCATGTCTG
TATACCGTCGACCTCTAGCTAGAGCTTGGCGTAATCATGGTCATAGCTGTTTCCTGTGTGAAATTGTTAT
CCGCTCACAATTCCACACAACATACGAGCCGGAAGCATAAAGTGTAAAGCCTGGGGTGCCTAATGAGTGA
GCTAACTCACATTAATTGCGTTGCGCTCACTGCCCGCTTTCCAGTCGGGAAACCTGTCGTGCCAGCTGCA
TTAATGAATCGGCCAACGCGCGGGGAGAGGCGGTTTGCGTATTGGGCGCTCTTCCGCTTCCTCGCTCACT
GACTCGCTGCGCTCGGTCGTTCGGCTGCGGCGAGCGGTATCAGCTCACTCAAAGGCGGTAATACGGTTAT
CCACAGAATCAGGGGATAACGCAGGAAAGAACATGTGAGCAAAAGGCCAGCAAAAGGCCAGGAACCGTAA
AAAGGCCGCGTTGCTGGCGTTTTTCCATAGGCTCCGCCCCCCTGACGAGCATCACAAAAATCGACGCTCA
AGTCAGAGGTGGCGAAACCCGACAGGACTATAAAGATACCAGGCGTTTCCCCCTGGAAGCTCCCTCGTGC
GCTCTCCTGTTCCGACCCTGCCGCTTACCGGATACCTGTCCGCCTTTCTCCCTTCGGGAAGCGTGGCGCT
TTCTCATAGCTCACGCTGTAGGTATCTCAGTTCGGTGTAGGTCGTTCGCTCCAAGCTGGGCTGTGTGCAC
GAACCCCCCGTTCAGCCCGACCGCTGCGCCTTATCCGGTAACTATCGTCTTGAGTCCAACCCGGTAAGAC
ACGACTTATCGCCACTGGCAGCAGCCACTGGTAACAGGATTAGCAGAGCGAGGTATGTAGGCGGTGCTAC
AGAGTTCTTGAAGTGGTGGCCTAACTACGGCTACACTAGAAGAACAGTATTTGGTATCTGCGCTCTGCTG
AAGCCAGTTACCTTCGGAAAAAGAGTTGGTAGCTCTTGATCCGGCAAACAAACCACCGCTGGTAGCGGTG
GTTTTTTTGTTTGCAAGCAGCAGATTACGCGCAGAAAAAAAGGATCTCAAGAAGATCCTTTGATCTTTTC
TACGGGGTCTGACGCTCAGTGGAACGAAAACTCACGTTAAGGGATTTTGGTCATGAGATTATCAAAAAGG
ATCTTCACCTAGATCCTTTTAAATTAAAAATGAAGTTTTAAATCAATCTAAAGTATATATGAGTAAACTT
GGTCTGACAGTTACCAATGCTTAATCAGTGAGGCACCTATCTCAGCGATCTGTCTATTTCGTTCATCCAT
AGTTGCCTGACTCCCCGTCGTGTAGATAACTACGATACGGGAGGGCTTACCATCTGGCCCCAGTGCTGCA
ATGATACCGCGAGACCCACGCTCACCGGCTCCAGATTTATCAGCAATAAACCAGCCAGCCGGAAGGGCCG
AGCGCAGAAGTGGTCCTGCAACTTTATCCGCCTCCATCCAGTCTATTAATTGTTGCCGGGAAGCTAGAGT
AAGTAGTTCGCCAGTTAATAGTTTGCGCAACGTTGTTGCCATTGCTACAGGCATCGTGGTGTCACGCTCG
TCGTTTGGTATGGCTTCATTCAGCTCCGGTTCCCAACGATCAAGGCGAGTTACATGATCCCCCATGTTGT
GCAAAAAAGCGGTTAGCTCCTTCGGTCCTCCGATCGTTGTCAGAAGTAAGTTGGCCGCAGTGTTATCACT
CATGGTTATGGCAGCACTGCATAATTCTCTTACTGTCATGCCATCCGTAAGATGCTTTTCTGTGACTGGT
GAGTACTCAACCAAGTCATTCTGAGAATAGTGTATGCGGCGACCGAGTTGCTCTTGCCCGGCGTCAATAC
GGGATAATACCGCGCCACATAGCAGAACTTTAAAAGTGCTCATCATTGGAAAACGTTCTTCGGGGCGAAA
ACTCTCAAGGATCTTACCGCTGTTGAGATCCAGTTCGATGTAACCCACTCGTGCACCCAACTGATCTTCA
GCATCTTTTACTTTCACCAGCGTTTCTGGGTGAGCAAAAACAGGAAGGCAAAATGCCGCAAAAAAGGGAA
TAAGGGCGACACGGAAATGTTGAATACTCATACTCTTCCTTTTTCAATATTATTGAAGCATTTATCAGGG
TTATTGTCTCATGAGCGGATACATATTTGAATGTATTTAGAAAAATAAACAAATAGGGGTTCCGCGCACA
TTTCCCCGAAAAGTGCCACCTGAC
Features (pLannotate 1.2.2; 35 found; start..end, strand, type, name):
     31..83      -  misc_feature   bom (fragment): basis of mobility region from pBR322
    238..617     +  enhancer       CMV enhancer: human cytomegalovirus immediate early enhancer
    618..817     +  promoter       CMV promoter: human cytomegalovirus (CMV) immediate early promoter
    835..1015    +  LTR            5' LTR (truncated): truncated 5' long terminal repeat (LTR) from HIV-1
   1062..1187    +  misc_feature   HIV-1 Ψ: packaging signal of human immunodeficiency virus type 1
   1171..1534    +  CDS            HIV-1 gag (fragment): gag protein from human immunodeficiency virus 1; gag
   1680..1913    +  misc_feature   RRE: The Rev response element (RRE) of HIV-1 allows for Rev-dependent mRNA export from the nucleus to the cytoplasm.
   2290..2390    +  CDS            Rev (fragment): human immunodeficiency virus 1 (HIV-1) Rev protein; rev; enhances nuclear export of unspliced and incompletely spliced viral mRNAs
   2440..2557    +  misc_feature   cPPT/CTS: central polypurine tract and central termination sequence of HIV-1
   2614..2680    +  CDS            small t antigen (fragment): SV40 (simian virus 40) small t antigen
   2687..3865    +  promoter       EF-1α promoter: strong constitutive promoter for human elongation factor EF-1α
   3878..4564    +  CDS            Apobec1: ABEC1_RAT - Experimental evidence at protein level: Swiss-Prot protein existence level 1. Catalytic component of the apolipoprotein B mRNA editing enzyme complex which is responsible for the postranscriptional editing of a CAA codon for Gln to a UAA codon for stop in the APOB mRNA. May also play a role in the epigenetic regulation of gene expression by participating in DNA demethylation. From Rattus norvegicus (Rat).
   4565..4612    +  CDS            ABE(7.10) (fragment): adenine base editor comprising wild-type E. coli TadA fused to the evolved TadA*(7.10) mutant (Gaudelli et al., 2017)
   4613..8713    +  CDS            Cas9: Cas9 (Csn1) endonuclease from the Streptococcus pyogenes Type II CRISPR/Cas system generates RNA-guided double strand breaks in DNA
   8726..8974    +  CDS            UGI: UNGI_BPPB2 - Experimental evidence at protein level: Swiss-Prot protein existence level 1. This protein binds specifically and reversibly to the host uracil-DNA glycosylase, preventing removal of uracil residues from PBS2 DNA by the host uracil-excision repair system. From Bacillus phage PBS2 (Bacteriophage PBS2).
   9068..9466    +  CDS            BSD: blasticidin S deaminase; Aspergillus terreus BSD; confers resistance to blasticidin
   9467..9488    +  misc_feature   MCS (fragment): pBluescript multiple cloning site
   9491..10079   +  misc_feature   WPRE: woodchuck hepatitis virus posttranscriptional regulatory element
  10016..10597   +  CDS            nef (fragment): NEF_HV1H2 - Experimental evidence at protein level: Swiss-Prot protein existence level 1. Extracellular Nef protein targets CD4(+) T-lymphocytes for apoptosis by interacting with CXCR4 surface receptors. From Human immunodeficiency virus type 1 group M subtype B (isolate HXB2) (HIV-1).
  10604..10784   +  LTR            5' LTR (truncated): truncated 5' long terminal repeat (LTR) from HIV-1
  10816..11040   +  polyA_signal   bGH poly(A) signal: bovine growth hormone polyadenylation signal
  11044..11065   +  promoter       SV40 promoter (fragment): SV40 enhancer and early promoter
  11086..11514   +  rep_origin     f1 ori (sequence partly withheld): f1 bacteriophage origin of replication; arrow indicates direction of (+) strand synthesis
  11528..11857   +  promoter       SV40 promoter: SV40 enhancer and early promoter
  11905..11952   +  promoter       EM7 promoter: synthetic bacterial promoter&nbsp
  11971..12345   +  CDS            BleoR: antibiotic-binding protein; Sh ble from Streptoalloteichus hindustanus; confers resistance to bleomycin, phleomycin, and Zeocin™
  12355..12480   +  CDS            ble (fragment): BLE_KLEPN - Experimental evidence at protein level: Swiss-Prot protein existence level 1. Binding protein with a strong affinity to the bleomycin family of antibiotics. Binds to CL990; an antimitotic-antibiotic compound. From Klebsiella pneumoniae.
  12475..12596   +  polyA_signal   SV40 poly(A) signal: SV40 polyadenylation signal
  12667..12689   -  protein_bind   lac operator (fragment): The lac repressor binds to the lac operator to inhibit transcription in E. coli. This inhibition can be relieved by adding lactose or isopropyl-β-D-thiogalactopyranoside (IPTG). lac repressor encoded by lacI
  12693..12723   -  promoter       lac promoter: promoter for the E. coli lac operon
  12738..12759   -  protein_bind   CAP binding site: CAP binding activates transcription in the presence of cAMP. E. coli catabolite activator protein
  12772..12864   -  CDS            lacI (fragment): lac repressor; lacI; The lac repressor binds to the lac operator to inhibit transcription in E. coli. This inhibition can be relieved by adding lactose or isopropyl-β-D-thiogalactopyranoside (IPTG).
  13047..13635   -  rep_origin     ori: high-copy-number ColE1/pMB1/pBR322/pUC origin of replication
  13806..14666   -  CDS            AmpR: β-lactamase; bla; confers resistance to ampicillin, carbenicillin, and related antibiotics
  14667..14771   -  promoter       AmpR promoter: bla
