[The description below was written by a language model from this plasmid's Addgene catalogue record and pLannotate feature annotations shown in this document.]
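Description:
pGH911 is a lentiviral mammalian expression plasmid of about 14.8 kb, built on the pGH125 backbone, that delivers the cytosine base editor BE3 together with a blasticidin resistance marker. In bacteria it is maintained through a high-copy ColE1/pUC-type origin and selected with ampicillin (AmpR). An f1 origin and an SV40/EM7-driven BleoR cassette also lie in the plasmid backbone, outside the viral genome.

The transfer-vector portion follows a third-generation-style layout. A CMV enhancer/promoter is fused to a truncated HIV-1 5' LTR to drive genomic RNA production in packaging cells. This is followed by the Ψ packaging signal with a gag fragment, the RRE for Rev-dependent nuclear export, and the cPPT/CTS. The downstream truncated LTR is followed by a bGH polyadenylation signal.

Between these elements, the human EF-1α promoter drives one open reading frame consisting of rat APOBEC1 cytidine deaminase, a short linker (annotated by homology as an ABE fragment), Streptococcus pyogenes Cas9 and the phage PBS2 uracil glycosylase inhibitor (UGI). BE3 conventionally uses a Cas9 nickase, but the annotation does not resolve the specific mutation. According to the stated purpose, a T2A peptide links the editor to blasticidin S deaminase, so both proteins come from one transcript, and a WPRE downstream enhances expression.

The backbone-modification field mentions inserting PmCDA1 in place of dCas9. That conflicts with both the insert name and the feature table, which show rAPOBEC1-based BE3. The plasmid was deposited with a study on optimizing diversifying base editors for high-throughput mutational scanning. It appears suited to making blasticidin-selected cells that stably express BE3; no guide RNA cassette is annotated.
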