Addgene plasmid #230856: pGH911
Purpose: Ef1a-BE3-T2A-BlastR-wPRE
Depositing lab: Gaelen Hess. Depositing organization: University of Wisconsin, Madison. Publication: Toward optimizing diversifying base editors for high-throughput mutational scanning studies. Schwartz CI, Abell NS, Li A, Aradhana, Tycko J, Truong A, Montgomery SB, Hess GT. Nucleic Acids Res. 2025 Jun 20;53(12):gkaf620. doi: 10.1093/nar/gkaf620. PubMed 40613705.
Backbone
  Vector backbone: pGH125
  Modifications to backbone: Inserted PmCDA1 instead of dCas9
  Vector type: Mammalian Expression, Lentiviral
  Selectable markers: Blasticidin
Growth in bacteria
  Bacterial resistance: Ampicillin, 100 μg/mL
  Growth temperature: 37°C
  Growth strain: NEB Stable
  Copy number: High Copy
Gene/Insert
  Gene/Insert name: BE3 (rAPOBEC1)
Terms and licenses: Academic/Nonprofit Terms; Industry Terms: Not Available to Industry
Depositor comments: Please visit https://doi.org/10.1101/2024.11.18.621003 for the bioRxiv preprint.
How to cite: pGH911 was a gift from Gaelen Hess (Addgene plasmid # 230856 ; http://n2t.net/addgene:230856 ; RRID:Addgene_230856)
